>Addgene plasmid #65680 | pONL-N1_TUBB5 | depositor partial sequence | sequence record 111651 | pONL-N1
TAGTTATTAATAGTAATCAATTACGGGGTCATTAGTTCATAGCCCATATATGGAGTTCCGCGTTACATAA
CTTACGGTAAATGGCCCGCCTGGCTGACCGCCCAACGACCCCCGCCCATTGACGTCAATAATGACGTATG
TTCCCATAGTAACGCCAATAGGGACTTTCCATTGACGTCAATGGGTGGAGTATTTACGGTAAACTGCCCA
CTTGGCAGTACATCAAGTGTATCATATGCCAAGTACGCCCCCTATTGACGTCAATGACGGTAAATGGCCC
GCCTGGCATTATGCCCAGTACATGACCTTATGGGACTTTCCTACTTGGCAGTACATCTACGTATTAGTCA
TCGCTATTACCATGGTGATGCGGTTTTGGCAGTACATCAATGGGCGTGGATAGCGGTTTGACTCACGGGG
ATTTCCAAGTCTCCACCCCATTGACGTCAATGGGAGTTTGTTTTGGCACCAAAATCAACGGGACTTTCCA
AAATGTCGTAACAACTCCGCCCCATTGACGCAAATGGGCGGTAGGCGTGTACGGTGGGAGGTCTATATAA
GCAGAGCTGGTTTAGTGAACCGTCAGATCCGCTAGCGCTACCGGACTCAGATCTCGAGCTCAAGCTTCGA
ATTCTGCAGTCGACGGTACCGCGGGCCCGGGATCCACCGGTCGCCACCATGGTGAGCGTGATCAAGCCCG
AGATGAAGATGAGGTACTACATGGACGGCTCCGTCAATGGGCATGAGTTCACAATCGAGGGTGAGGGCAC
AGGCAGACCTTACGAGGGACATCAGGAGATGACACTGCGCGTCACAATGGCCGAGGGCGGGCCAATGCCT
TTCGCCTTCGACCTGGTGTCCCACGTGTTCTGTTACGGCCACAGAGTTTTTACTAAATATCCAGAAGAGA
TCCCAGACTATTTCAAGCAGGCCTTTCCTGAGGGCCTGTCCTGGGAGAGGTCCCTGGAGTTCGAGGACGG
CGGCTCCGCCTCCGTGAGCGCCCACATCAGCCTGAGGGGCAACACCTTCTACCACAAGTCCAAGTTCACC
GGCGTGAACTTCCCCGCCGACGGCCCCATCATGCAGAACCAGAGCGTGGACTGGGAGCCCTCCACCGAGA
AGATCACCGCCAGCGACGGCGTGCTGAAGGGCGACGTGACCATGTACCTGAAGCTGGAGGGCGGCGGCAA
CCACAAGTGCCAGATGAAGACCACCTACAAGGCCGCCAAGGAGATCCTGGAGATGCCCGGCGACCACTAC
ATCGGCCACAGGCTGGTGAGGAAGACCGAGGGCAACATCACCGAGCAGGTGGAGGACGCCGTGGCCCACT
CCGGTACCAAGGTGTACGACCCCGAGCAACGCAAACGCATGATCACTGGGCCTCAGTGGTGGGCTCGCTG
CAAGCAAATGAACGTGCTGGACTCCTTCATCAACTACTATGATTCCGAGAAGCACGCCGAGAACGCCGTG
ATTTTTCTGCATGGTAACGCTACCTCCAGCTACCTGTGGAGGCACGTCGTGCCTCACATCGAGCCCGTGG
CTAGATGCATCATCCCTGATCTGATCGGAATGGGTAAGTCCGGCAAGAGCGGGAATGGCTCATATCGCCT
CCTGGATCACTACAAGTACCTCACCGCTTGGTTCGAGCTGCTGAACCTTCCAAAGAAAATCATCTTTGTG
GGCCACGACTGGGGGAGCGCTCTGGCCTTTCACTACGCCTACGAGCACCAAGACAGGATCAAGGCCATCG
TCCATATGGAGAGTGTCGTGGACGTGATCGAGTCCTGGATGGGGTGGCCTGACATCGAGGAGGAGCTGGC
CCTGATCAAGAGCGAAGAGGGCGAGAAAATGGTGCTTGAGAATAACTTCTTCGTCGAGACCCTGTTGCCA
AGCAAGATCATGCGGAAACTGGAGCCTGAGGAGTTCGCTGCCTACCTGGAGCCATTCAAGGAGAAGGGCG
AGGTTAGACGGCCTACCCTCTCCTGGCCTCGCGAGATCCCTCTCGTTAAGGGAGGCAAGCCCGACGTCGT
CCAGATTGTCCGCAACTACAACGCCTACCTTCGGGCCAGCGACGATCTGCCTAAGCTGTTCATCGAGTCC
GACCCTGGGTTCTTTTCCAACGCTATTGTCGAGGGAGCTAAGAAGTTCCCTAACACCGAGTTCGTGAAGG
TGAAGGGCCTCCACTTCCTCCAGGAGGACGCTCCAGATGAAATGGGTAAGTACATCAAGAGCTTCGTGGA
GCGCGTGCTGAAGAACGAGCAGTAGGCGGCCGCGACTCTAGATCATAATCAGCCATACCACATTTGTAGA
GGTTTTACTTGCTTTAAAAAACCTCCCACACCTCCCCCTGAACCTGAAACATAAAATGAATGCAATTGTT
GTTGTTAACTTGTTTATTGCAGCTTATAATGGTTACAAATAAAGCAATAGCATCACAAATTTCACAAATA
AAGCATTTTTTTCACTGCATTCTAGTTGTGGTTTGTCCAAACTCATCAATGTATCTTAAGGCGTAAATTG
TAAGCGTTAATATTTTGTTAAAATTCGCGTTAAATTTTTGTTAAATCAGCTCATTTTTTAACCAATAGGC
CGAAATCGGCAAAATCCCTTATAAATCAAAAGAATAGACCGAGATAGGGT
[37 nt withheld, positions 2641-2677]
AAAGAACGTGGACTCCAACGTCAAAGG
[49 nt withheld, positions 2705-2753]
T
[91 nt withheld, positions 2755-2845]
G
[124 nt withheld, positions 2847-2970]
CAGGTGGCACTTTTCGGGGAAATGTGCGCGGAACCCCTATTTGTTTATTTTTCTAAATACATTCAAATAT
GTATCCGCTCATGAGACAATAACCCTGATAAATGCTTCAATAATATTGAAAAAGGAAGAGTCCTGAGGCG
GAAAGAACCAGCTGTGGAATGTGTGTCAGTTAGGGTGTGGAAAGTCCCCAGGCTCCCCAGCAGGCAGAAG
TATGCAAAGCATGCATCTCAATTAGTCAGCAACCAGGTGTGGAAAGTCCCCAGGCTCCCCAGCAGGCAGA
AGTATGCAAAGCATGCATCTCAATTAGTCAGCAACCATAGTCCCGCCCCTAACTCCGCCCATCCCGCCCC
TAACTCCGCCCAGTTCCGCCCATTCTCCGCCCCATGGCTGACTAATTTTTTTTATTTATGCAGAGGCCGA
GGCCGCCTCGGCCTCTGAGCTATTCCAGAAGTAGTGAGGAGGCTTTTTTGGAGGCCTAGGCTTTTGCAAA
GATCGATCAAGAGACAGGATGAGGATCGTTTCGCATGATTGAACAAGATGGATTGCACGCAGGTTCTCCG
GCCGCTTGGGTGGAGAGGCTATTCGGCTATGACTGGGCACAACAGACAATCGGCTGCTCTGATGCCGCCG
TGTTCCGGCTGTCAGCGCAGGGGCGCCCGGTTCTTTTTGTCAAGACCGACCTGTCCGGTGCCCTGAATGA
ACTGCAAGACGAGGCAGCGCGGCTATCGTGGCTGGCCACGACGGGCGTTCCTTGCGCAGCTGTGCTCGAC
GTTGTCACTGAAGCGGGAAGGGACTGGCTGCTATTGGGCGAAGTGCCGGGGCAGGATCTCCTGTCATCTC
ACCTTGCTCCTGCCGAGAAAGTATCCATCATGGCTGATGCAATGCGGCGGCTGCATACGCTTGATCCGGC
TACCTGCCCATTCGACCACCAAGCGAAACATCGCATCGAGCGAGCACGTACTCGGATGGAAGCCGGTCTT
GTCGATCAGGATGATCTGGACGAAGAGCATCAGGGGCTCGCGCCAGCCGAACTGTTCGCCAGGCTCAAGG
CGAGCATGCCCGACGGCGAGGATCTCGTCGTGACCCATGGCGATGCCTGCTTGCCGAATATCATGGTGGA
AAATGGCCGCTTTTCTGGATTCATCGACTGTGGCCGGCTGGGTGTGGCGGACCGCTATCAGGACATAGCG
TTGGCTACCCGTGATATTGCTGAAGAGCTTGGCGGCGAATGGGCTGACCGCTTCCTCGTGCTTTACGGTA
TCGCCGCTCCCGATTCGCAGCGCATCGCCTTCTATCGCCTTCTTGACGAGTTCTTCTGAGCGGGACTCTG
GGGTTCGAAATGACCGACCAAGCGACGCCCAACCTGCCATCACGAGATTTCGATTCCACCGCCGCCTTCT
ATGAAAGGTTGGGCTTCGGAATCGTTTTCCGGGACGCCGGCTGGATGATCCTCCAGCGCGGGGATCTCAT
GCTGGAGTTCTTCGCCCACCCTAGGGGGAGGCTAACTGAAACACGGAAGGAGACAATACCGGAAGGAACC
CGCGCTATGACGGCAATAAAAAGACAGAATAAAACGCACGGTGTTGGGTCGTTTGTTCATAAACGCGGGG
TTCGGTCCCAGGGCTGGCACTCTGTCGATACCCCACCGAGACCCCATTGGGGCCAATACGCCCGCGTTTC
TTCCTTTTCCCCACCCCACCCCCCAAGTTCGGGTGAAGGCCCAGGGCTCGCAGCCAACGTCGGGGCGGCA
GGCCCTGCCATAGCCTCAGGTTACTCATATATACTTTAGATTGATTTAAAACTTCATTTTTAATTTAAAA
GGATCTAGGTGAAGATCCTTTTTGATAATCTCATGACCAAAATCCCTTAACGTGAGTTTTCGTTCCACTG
AGCGTCAGACCCCGTAGAAAAGATCAAAGGATCTTCTTGAGATCCTTTTTTTCTGCGCGTAATCTGCTGC
TTGCAAACAAAAAAACCACCGCTACCAGCGGTGGTTTGTTTGCCGGATCAAGAGCTACCAACTCTTTTTC
CGAAGGTAACTGGCTTCAGCAGAGCGCAGATACCAAATACTGTCCTTCTAGTGTAGCCGTAGTTAGGCCA
CCACTTCAAGAACTCTGTAGCACCGCCTACATACCTCGCTCTGCTAATCCTGTTACCAGTGGCTGCTGCC
AGTGGCGATAAGTCGTGTCTTACCGGGTTGGACTCAAGACGATAGTTACCGGATAAGGCGCAGCGGTCGG
GCTGAACGGGGGGTTCGTGCACACAGCCCAGCTTGGAGCGAACGACCTACACCGAACTGAGATACCTACA
GCGTGAGCTATGAGAAAGCGCCACGCTTCCCGAAGGGAGAAAGGCGGACAGGTATCCGGTAAGCGGCAGG
GTCGGAACAGGAGAGCGCACGAGGGAGCTTCCAGGGGGAAACGCCTGGTATCTTTATAGTCCTGTCGGGT
TTCGCCACCTCTGACTTGAGCGTCGATTTTTGTGATGCTCGTCAGGGGGGCGGAGCCTATGGAAAAACGC
CAGCAACGCGGCCTTTTTACGGTTCCTGGCCTTTTGCTGGCCTTTTGCTCACATGTTCTTTCCTGCGTTA
TCCCCTGATTCTGTGGATAACCGTATTACCGCCATGCAT
