>Addgene plasmid #65680 | pONL-N1_TUBB5 | addgene partial sequence | sequence record 116520 | CMV-F 5'-CGCAAATGGGCGGTAGGCGTG-3'
CTATATAAGCAGAGCTGGTTTAGTGAACCGTCAGATCCGCTAGCGCTACCGGACTCAGATCTCGAGCTCA
AGCTTCGAATTCCACCATGAGGGAAATCGTGCACATCCAGGCCGGACAGTGTGGCAACCAGATCGGTGCT
AAGTTCTGGGAGGTGATAAGCGATGAACATGGCATCGACCCCACCGGTACCTACCACGGTGACAGCGACC
TGCAGCTGGACCGAATCTCTGTGTACTATAATGAAGCCACAGGTGGCAAGTATGTCCCTCGAGCTATCTT
GGTGGATCTAGAACCTGGGACTATGGACTCCGTTCGCTCAGGTCCTTTTGGCCAGATCTTCAGACCAGAC
AACTTCGTTTTCGGTCAGTCTGGGGCAGGCAACAACTGGGCTAAAGGCCACTACACAGAGGGAGCTGAGT
TGGTTGACTCTGTCTTGGATGTGGTGCGGAAGGAGGCGGAGAGCTGTGATTGCCTGCAAGGCTTTCAGCT
GACCCACTCACTGGGTGGAGGCACTGGCTCTGGCATGGGCACCCTGCTCATCAGCAAGATCCGGGAAGAA
TATCCTGACCGTATCATGAATACCTTCAGTGTGGTGCCCTCGCCCAAAGTGTCTGATACCGTGGTCGAGC
CCTACAATGCCACCCTGTCTGTCCATCAGTTGGTTGAGAACACGGATGAGACCTACTGCATCGACAACGA
GGCCCTCTACGACATCTGCTTCCGTACCCTCAAGCTCACCACGCCAACCTACGGAGACCTGAACCATCTC
GTCTCGGCCACCATGAGCGGCGTCACCACCTGCCTCCGTTTCCCGGGCCAGCTTAATGCTGACCTTCGAA
AGCTGGCTGTCAACATGGTGCCATTCCCACGTCTCCACTTCTTCATGCCTGGCTTTGCCCCTCTCACCAG
CCGTGGAAGCCAGCAGTACCGGGCCCTCACTGTGCCTGAACTTACCCAGCAGGTCTTCGATGCCAAGAAC
ATGATGGCCGCCTGCGACCCGCGCCACGGCCGGTACCTCACAGTTGCCGCCGTCTTCCGTGGACGGATGT
CCATGAAGGAGGTGGATGA
