>Addgene plasmid #65680 | pONL-N1_TUBB5 | addgene partial sequence | sequence record 116521 | hmKO-R 5'-TCCTGATGTCCCTCGTAAGG-3'
CCTCGATTGTGAACTCATGCCCATTGACGGAGCCGTCCATGTAGTACCTCATCTTCATCTCGGGCTTGAT
CACGCTCACCATGGTGGCGACCGGTGGATCCCGGGCCCGCGGTACCGTCGACTGGGCCTCCTCTTCTGCC
TCCTCTCCGAAATCCTCTTCCTCTTCCGCGGTGGCATCCTGGTACTGCTGGTACTCAGAGACGAGGTCGT
TCATGTTGCTCTCAGCTTCGGTGAACTCCATCTCGTCCATGCCCTCACCCGTATACCAGTGGAGGAAAGC
CTTCCGGCGGAACATAGCCGTAAACTGCTCAGAGATGCGCTTGAAGAGCTCCTGGATGGCTGTGCTGTTT
CCAATGAAGGTGACTGCCATCTTGAGGCCACGCGGTGGGATGTCACAGACAGCTGTCTTGACATTGTTGG
GGATCCATTCCACGAAGTAGCTGCTATTCTTGTTCTGCACGTTGAGCATCTGCTCATCCACCTCCTTCAT
GGACATCCGTCCACGGAAGACGGCGGCAACTGTGAGGTACCGGCCGTGGCGCGGGTCGCAGGCGGCCATC
ATGTTCTTGGCATCGAAGACCTGCTGGGTAAGTTCAGGCACAGTGAGGGCCCGGTACTGCTGGCTTCCAC
GGCTGGTGAGAGGGGCAAAGCCAGGCATGAAGAAGTGGAGACGTGGGAATGGCACCATGTTGACAGCCAG
CTTTCGAAGGTCAGCATTAAGCTGGCCCGGGAAACGGAGGCAGGTGGTGACGCCGCTCATGGTGGCCGAG
ACGAGATGGTTCAGGTCTCCGTAGGTTGGCGTGGTGAGCTTGAGGGTACGGAAGCAGATGTCGTAGAGGG
CCTCGTTGTCGATGCAGTAGGTCTCATCCGTGTTCTCAACCAACTGATGGACAGACAGGGTGGCATTGTA
GGGCTCGACCACGGTATCAGACACTTTGGGCGAGGGCACCACACTGAAGGTATTCATGATACGGTCAGGA
TATTCTTCCCGGATCTTGCTGATGAGCAGGGTGCCCATGCCAGA
