[The description below was written by a language model from this plasmid's Addgene catalogue record.]
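Description:
pONL-N1_TUBB5 is a mammalian expression plasmid of about 6.9 kb, built on the pONL-N1 backbone (about 5.6 kb) and classed as a luciferase vector. It is propagated in E. coli as a high-copy plasmid under kanamycin selection, and it carries a neomycin resistance marker so that transfected mammalian cells can be selected with G418. The record lists no origins of replication or polyadenylation signals, and no feature table is provided, so these details cannot be confirmed here.

The insert is mouse beta-tubulin class V (TUBB5), roughly 1.3 kb, cloned between EcoRI and SalI sites that both remain intact. It is transcribed from the CMV promoter, a strong constitutive promoter in most mammalian cell types. As the "N1" naming suggests, the gene of interest sits upstream of the tag, so tubulin is expressed with ONL fused to its C terminus, the ONL coding sequence being supplied by the backbone. ONL is the orange Nano-lantern, one colour variant in an expanded palette of Nano-lantern luminescent probes. The record notes that part of the plasmid derives from an hmKusabiraOrange2 construct, consistent with an orange fluorescent protein component in the tag. Nano-lanterns in general pair a luciferase with a fluorescent protein, so that energy transfer gives bright, colour-shifted emission without excitation light.

The stated purpose is to express beta-tubulin-ONL in mammalian cells. Together with the associated work on real-time multicolour luminescence imaging, this points to use as a luminescent marker for labelling tubulin and microtubule structures in live cells, alone or alongside other Nano-lantern colours.
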