Addgene plasmid #65680: pONL-N1_TUBB5
Purpose: Expresses beta-tubulin-ONL in mammalian cells
Depositing lab: Yasushi Okada. Depositing organization: RIKEN Quantitative Biology Center (QBiC). Publication: Expanded palette of Nano-lanterns for real-time multicolor luminescence imaging. Takai A, Nakano M, Saito K, Haruno R, Watanabe TM, Ohyanagi T, Jin T, Okada Y, Nagai T. Proc Natl Acad Sci U S A. 2015 Apr 7;112(14):4352-6. doi: 10.1073/pnas.1418468112. Epub 2015 Mar 23. PubMed 25831507.
Backbone
  Vector backbone: pONL-N1
  Backbone manufacturer: Addgene #64305
  Backbone size w/o insert (bp): 5600
  Total vector size (bp): 6900
  Vector type: Mammalian Expression, Luciferase
  Selectable markers: Neomycin (select with G418)
Growth in bacteria
  Bacterial resistance: Kanamycin, 50 μg/mL
  Growth temperature: 37°C
  Growth strain: DH5alpha
  Copy number: High Copy
Gene/Insert
  Gene/Insert name: beta-tubulin class V (alt name: TUBB5)
  Species: M. musculus (mouse)
  Insert size (bp): 1300
  Promoter: CMV
  Tag / fusion protein: ONL (C terminal on backbone)
  Cloning method: Restriction Enzyme; 5′ cloning site EcoRI (not destroyed); 3′ cloning site SalI (not destroyed)
  Sequencing primers: 5′ CMV Forward; 3′ CATGCCCATTGACGGAGCCGTC
Resource information
  A portion of this plasmid was derived from a plasmid made by: hmKusabiraOrange2 (gifted from Dr Atsushi Miyawaki)
Terms and licenses: Academic/Nonprofit Terms; Industry Terms: Not Available to Industry
How to cite: pONL-N1_TUBB5 was a gift from Yasushi Okada (Addgene plasmid # 65680 ; http://n2t.net/addgene:65680 ; RRID:Addgene_65680)
